Addgene plasmid #178259: pLKO_HA.HSV.Ollas_mCherry-NLS
Purpose: Nuclear Protein Barcode (nPC) for vector/cell tracking. Contains U6 trRNA cassette for sgRNA cloning. Enables spatial detection of CRISPR screens.
Depositing lab: Brian Brown. Depositing organization: Icahn School of Medicine at Mount Sinai. Publication: Spatial CRISPR genomics identifies regulators of the tumor microenvironment. Dhainaut M, Rose SA, Akturk G, Wroblewska A, Nielsen SR, Park ES, Buckup M, Roudko V, Pia L, Sweeney R, Le Berichel J, Wilk CM, Bektesevic A, Lee BH, Bhardwaj N, Rahman AH, Baccarini A, Gnjatic S, Pe'er D, Merad M, Brown BD. Cell. 2022 Mar 10. pii: S0092-8674(22)00195-7. doi: 10.1016/j.cell.2022.02.015. PubMed 35290801.
Backbone
  Vector backbone: pLKO
  Backbone size w/o insert (bp): 9000
  Vector type: Lentiviral
Growth in bacteria
  Bacterial resistance: Ampicillin, 100 μg/mL
  Growth temperature: 37°C
  Growth strain: NEB Stable
  Copy number: High Copy
Gene/Insert
  Gene/Insert name: nPC Tagged mCherry-NLS
  Species: H. sapiens (human)
  Insert size (bp): 1000
  Promoter: eF1a
  Tag / fusion protein: HA.HSV.Ollas (N terminal on insert); Nuclear Localization Signal (C terminal on insert)
  Cloning method: Restriction Enzyme; 5′ cloning site unknown (unknown if destroyed)
  Sequencing primers: 5′ cctttttgagtttggatcttggttcat
Terms and licenses: Academic/Nonprofit Terms; Industry Terms: Not Available to Industry
Depositor comments: Please visit https://www.biorxiv.org/content/10.1101/2021.07.13.451021v1 for bioRxiv preprint.
How to cite: pLKO_HA.HSV.Ollas_mCherry-NLS was a gift from Brian Brown (Addgene plasmid # 178259 ; http://n2t.net/addgene:178259 ; RRID:Addgene_178259)
