[The description below was written by a language model from this plasmid's Addgene catalogue record and pLannotate feature annotations shown in this document.]
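Description:
pLKO_HA.HSV.Ollas_mCherry-NLS is a lentiviral transfer vector on a pLKO backbone (the sequenced record is about 8.8 kb) that pairs an sgRNA expression cassette with a nuclear protein barcode for tracking transduced cells. It is propagated in E. coli through a high-copy ColE1/pUC-type origin with ampicillin selection (AmpR/bla), and also carries an f1 origin and residual lac/lacZα, T3 and T7 promoter elements from the cloning backbone. The viral portion has a third-generation-style layout. An RSV promoter drives a truncated HIV-1 5' LTR, followed by the Ψ packaging signal with a gag fragment, the RRE for Rev-dependent export of genomic RNA, and a cPPT/CTS. WPRE lies downstream of the payload, followed by a second truncated LTR at the 3' end, an SV40 poly(A) signal and an SV40 origin.

Two expression units sit between the LTRs. A human U6 Pol III promoter lies upstream of an S. pyogenes Cas9 guide RNA scaffold, providing the site into which an sgRNA spacer is cloned. Downstream, the EF-1α promoter drives mCherry carrying an N-terminal combination of HA, HSV and Ollas epitope tags and a C-terminal nuclear localization signal. The automated annotation picks up only the HA portion and mCherry, so the HSV, Ollas and NLS segments are known from the catalogue entry. The specific tag combination acts as an antibody-detectable barcode concentrated in the nucleus. When each barcode is linked to a given guide, CRISPR perturbations can be read out in situ by imaging, enabling spatially resolved CRISPR screens in tissue. No mammalian drug-selection marker is annotated, so mCherry fluorescence or tag staining identifies transduced cells. Cas9 is not encoded on this vector.
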