Features (pLannotate 1.2.2; 30 found; start..end, strand, type, name):
     77..181     +  promoter       AmpR promoter: bla
    182..1042    +  CDS            AmpR: β-lactamase; bla; confers resistance to ampicillin, carbenicillin, and related antibiotics
   1213..1801    +  rep_origin     ori: high-copy-number ColE1/pMB1/pBR322/pUC origin of replication
   1984..2076    +  CDS            lacI (fragment): lac repressor; lacI; The lac repressor binds to the lac operator to inhibit transcription in E. coli. This inhibition can be relieved by adding lactose or isopropyl-β-D-thiogalactopyranoside (IPTG).
   2089..2110    +  protein_bind   CAP binding site: CAP binding activates transcription in the presence of cAMP. E. coli catabolite activator protein
   2125..2155    +  promoter       lac promoter: promoter for the E. coli lac operon
   2163..2179    +  protein_bind   lac operator: The lac repressor binds to the lac operator to inhibit transcription in E. coli. This inhibition can be relieved by adding lactose or isopropyl-β-D-thiogalactopyranoside (IPTG). lac repressor encoded by lacI
   2224..2242    +  promoter       T3 promoter: promoter for bacteriophage T3 RNA polymerase
   2270..2496    +  promoter       RSV promoter: Rous sarcoma virus enhancer/promoter
   2497..2677    +  LTR            5' LTR (truncated): truncated 5' long terminal repeat (LTR) from HIV-1
   2724..2849    +  misc_feature   HIV-1 Ψ: packaging signal of human immunodeficiency virus type 1
   2833..3196    +  CDS            HIV-1 gag (fragment): gag protein from human immunodeficiency virus 1; gag
   3342..3575    +  misc_feature   RRE: The Rev response element (RRE) of HIV-1 allows for Rev-dependent mRNA export from the nucleus to the cytoplasm.
   3952..4052    +  CDS            Rev (fragment): human immunodeficiency virus 1 (HIV-1) Rev protein; rev; enhances nuclear export of unspliced and incompletely spliced viral mRNAs
   4102..4342    +  promoter       U6 promoter: RNA polymerase III promoter for human U6 snRNA
   4369..4444    +  misc_RNA       gRNA scaffold: guide RNA scaffold for the Streptococcus pyogenes CRISPR/Cas9 system
   4492..4609    +  misc_feature   cPPT/CTS: central polypurine tract and central termination sequence of HIV-1
   4676..4742    +  CDS            small t antigen (fragment): SV40 (simian virus 40) small t antigen
   4749..5927    +  promoter       EF-1α promoter: strong constitutive promoter for human elongation factor EF-1α
   5944..5969    +  misc_feature   MCS (fragment): multiple cloning site
   5988..6014    +  CDS            3xHA (fragment): three tandem HA epitope tags
   6138..6845    +  CDS            mCherry: mCherry is a basic (constitutively fluorescent) red fluorescent protein published in 2004, derived from Discosoma sp.. It is reported to be a very rapidly-maturing monomer with low acid sensitivity.
   6915..7503    +  misc_feature   WPRE: woodchuck hepatitis virus posttranscriptional regulatory element
   7508..7645    +  CDS            nef (fragment): NEF_HV1LA - Experimental evidence at protein level: Swiss-Prot protein existence level 1. Extracellular Nef protein targets CD4(+) T-lymphocytes for apoptosis by interacting with CXCR4 surface receptors. From Human immunodeficiency virus type 1 group M subtype B (isolate Lai) (HIV-1).
   7631..7811    +  LTR            5' LTR (truncated): truncated 5' long terminal repeat (LTR) from HIV-1
   7883..8004    +  polyA_signal   SV40 poly(A) signal: SV40 polyadenylation signal
   8044..8179    +  rep_origin     SV40 ori: SV40 origin of replication
   8200..8218    -  promoter       T7 promoter: promoter for bacteriophage T7 RNA polymerase
   8226..8381    +  CDS            lacZα (fragment): LacZα fragment of β-galactosidase; lacZ fragment
   8386..24      +  rep_origin     f1 ori (across the origin) (sequence partly withheld): f1 bacteriophage origin of replication; arrow indicates direction of (+) strand synthesis
>Addgene plasmid #178259 | pLKO_HA.HSV.Ollas_mCherry-NLS | addgene full sequence | sequence record 353013 | Addgene NGS Result
TTTAACAAAAATTTAACGCGAATTTTAACAAAATATTAACGCTTACAATTTAGGTGGCACTTTTCGGGGA
AATGTGCGCGGAACCCCTATTTGTTTATTTTTCTAAATACATTCAAATATGTATCCGCTCATGAGACAAT
AACCCTGATAAATGCTTCAATAATATTGAAAAAGGAAGAGTATGAGTATTCAACATTTCCGTGTCGCCCT
TATTCCCTTTTTTGCGGCATTTTGCCTTCCTGTTTTTGCTCACCCAGAAACGCTGGTGAAAGTAAAAGAT
GCTGAAGATCAGTTGGGTGCACGAGTGGGTTACATCGAACTGGATCTCAACAGCGGTAAGATCCTTGAGA
GTTTTCGCCCCGAAGAACGTTTTCCAATGATGAGCACTTTTAAAGTTCTGCTATGTGGCGCGGTATTATC
CCGTATTGACGCCGGGCAAGAGCAACTCGGTCGCCGCATACACTATTCTCAGAATGACTTGGTTGAGTAC
TCACCAGTCACAGAAAAGCATCTTACGGATGGCATGACAGTAAGAGAATTATGCAGTGCTGCCATAACCA
TGAGTGATAACACTGCGGCCAACTTACTTCTGACAACGATCGGAGGACCGAAGGAGCTAACCGCTTTTTT
GCACAACATGGGGGATCATGTAACTCGCCTTGATCGTTGGGAACCGGAGCTGAATGAAGCCATACCAAAC
GACGAGCGTGACACCACGATGCCTGTAGCAATGGCAACAACGTTGCGCAAACTATTAACTGGCGAACTAC
TTACTCTAGCTTCCCGGCAACAATTAATAGACTGGATGGAGGCGGATAAAGTTGCAGGACCACTTCTGCG
CTCGGCCCTTCCGGCTGGCTGGTTTATTGCTGATAAATCTGGAGCCGGTGAGCGTGGGTCTCGCGGTATC
ATTGCAGCACTGGGGCCAGATGGTAAGCCCTCCCGTATCGTAGTTATCTACACGACGGGGAGTCAGGCAA
CTATGGATGAACGAAATAGACAGATCGCTGAGATAGGTGCCTCACTGATTAAGCATTGGTAACTGTCAGA
CCAAGTTTACTCATATATACTTTAGATTGATTTAAAACTTCATTTTTAATTTAAAAGGATCTAGGTGAAG
ATCCTTTTTGATAATCTCATGACCAAAATCCCTTAACGTGAGTTTTCGTTCCACTGAGCGTCAGACCCCG
TAGAAAAGATCAAAGGATCTTCTTGAGATCCTTTTTTTCTGCGCGTAATCTGCTGCTTGCAAACAAAAAA
ACCACCGCTACCAGCGGTGGTTTGTTTGCCGGATCAAGAGCTACCAACTCTTTTTCCGAAGGTAACTGGC
TTCAGCAGAGCGCAGATACCAAATACTGTTCTTCTAGTGTAGCCGTAGTTAGGCCACCACTTCAAGAACT
CTGTAGCACCGCCTACATACCTCGCTCTGCTAATCCTGTTACCAGTGGCTGCTGCCAGTGGCGATAAGTC
GTGTCTTACCGGGTTGGACTCAAGACGATAGTTACCGGATAAGGCGCAGCGGTCGGGCTGAACGGGGGGT
TCGTGCACACAGCCCAGCTTGGAGCGAACGACCTACACCGAACTGAGATACCTACAGCGTGAGCTATGAG
AAAGCGCCACGCTTCCCGAAGGGAGAAAGGCGGACAGGTATCCGGTAAGCGGCAGGGTCGGAACAGGAGA
GCGCACGAGGGAGCTTCCAGGGGGAAACGCCTGGTATCTTTATAGTCCTGTCGGGTTTCGCCACCTCTGA
CTTGAGCGTCGATTTTTGTGATGCTCGTCAGGGGGGCGGAGCCTATGGAAAAACGCCAGCAACGCGGCCT
TTTTACGGTTCCTGGCCTTTTGCTGGCCTTTTGCTCACATGTTCTTTCCTGCGTTATCCCCTGATTCTGT
GGATAACCGTATTACCGCCTTTGAGTGAGCTGATACCGCTCGCCGCAGCCGAACGACCGAGCGCAGCGAG
TCAGTGAGCGAGGAAGCGGAAGAGCGCCCAATACGCAAACCGCCTCTCCCCGCGCGTTGGCCGATTCATT
AATGCAGCTGGCACGACAGGTTTCCCGACTGGAAAGCGGGCAGTGAGCGCAACGCAATTAATGTGAGTTA
GCTCACTCATTAGGCACCCCAGGCTTTACACTTTATGCTTCCGGCTCGTATGTTGTGTGGAATTGTGAGC
GGATAACAATTTCACACAGGAAACAGCTATGACCATGATTACGCCAAGCGCGCAATTAACCCTCACTAAA
GGGAACAAAAGCTGGAGCTGCAAGCTTAATGTAGTCTTATGCAATACTCTTGTAGTCTTGCAACATGGTA
ACGATGAGTTAGCAACATGCCTTACAAGGAGAGAAAAAGCACCGTGCATGGCGATTGGTGGAAGTAAGGT
GGTACGATCGTGCCTTATTAGGAAGGCAACAGACGGGTCTGACATGGATTGGACGAACCACTGAATTGCC
GCATTGCAGAGATATTGTATTTAAGTGCCTAGCTCGATACATAAACGGGTCTCTCTGGTTAGACCAGATC
TGAGCCTGGGAGCTCTCTGGCTAACTAGGGAACCCACTGCTTAAGCCTCAATAAAGCTTGCCTTGAGTGC
TTCAAGTAGTGTGTGCCCGTCTGTTGTGTGACTCTGGTAACTAGAGATCCCTCAGACCCTTTTAGTCAGT
GTGGAAAATCTCTAGCAGTGGCGCCCGAACAGGGACTTGAAAGCGAAAGGGAAACCAGAGGAGCTCTCTC
GACGCAGGACTCGGCTTGCTGAAGCGCGCACGGCAAGAGGCGAGGGGCGGCGACTGGTGAGTACGCCAAA
AATTTTGACTAGCGGAGGCTAGAAGGAGAGAGATGGGTGCGAGAGCGTCAGTATTAAGCGGGGGAGAATT
AGATCGCGATGGGAAAAAATTCGGTTAAGGCCAGGGGGAAAGAAAAAATATAAATTAAAACATATAGTAT
GGGCAAGCAGGGAGCTAGAACGATTCGCAGTTAATCCTGGCCTGTTAGAAACATCAGAAGGCTGTAGACA
AATACTGGGACAGCTACAACCATCCCTTCAGACAGGATCAGAAGAACTTAGATCATTATATAATACAGTA
GCAACCCTCTATTGTGTGCATCAAAGGATAGAGATAAAAGACACCAAGGAAGCTTTAGACAAGATAGAGG
AAGAGCAAAACAAAAGTAAGACCACCGCACAGCAAGCGGCCGCTGATCTTCAGACCTGGAGGAGGAGATA
TGAGGGACAATTGGAGAAGTGAATTATATAAATATAAAGTAGTAAAAATTGAACCATTAGGAGTAGCACC
CACCAAGGCAAAGAGAAGAGTGGTGCAGAGAGAAAAAAGAGCAGTGGGAATAGGAGCTTTGTTCCTTGGG
TTCTTGGGAGCAGCAGGAAGCACTATGGGCGCAGCGTCAATGACGCTGACGGTACAGGCCAGACAATTAT
TGTCTGGTATAGTGCAGCAGCAGAACAATTTGCTGAGGGCTATTGAGGCGCAACAGCATCTGTTGCAACT
CACAGTCTGGGGCATCAAGCAGCTCCAGGCAAGAATCCTGGCTGTGGAAAGATACCTAAAGGATCAACAG
CTCCTGGGGATTTGGGGTTGCTCTGGAAAACTCATTTGCACCACTGCTGTGCCTTGGAATGCTAGTTGGA
GTAATAAATCTCTGGAACAGATTTGGAATCACACGACCTGGATGGAGTGGGACAGAGAAATTAACAATTA
CACAAGCTTAATACACTCCTTAATTGAAGAATCGCAAAACCAGCAAGAAAAGAATGAACAAGAATTATTG
GAATTAGATAAATGGGCAAGTTTGTGGAATTGGTTTAACATAACAAATTGGCTGTGGTATATAAAATTAT
TCATAATGATAGTAGGAGGCTTGGTAGGTTTAAGAATAGTTTTTGCTGTACTTTCTATAGTGAATAGAGT
TAGGCAGGGATATTCACCATTATCGTTTCAGACCCACCTCCCAACCCCGAGGGGACCCGACAGGCCCGAA
GGAATAGAAGAAGAAGGTGGAGAGAGAGACAGAGACAGATCCATTCGATTAGTGAACGGATCTCGACGGT
ATCGATCACGAGACTAGTATCGAGCGGCCGCCCCCTTCACCGAGGGCCTATTTCCCATGATTCCTTCATA
TTTGCATATACGATACAAGGCTGTTAGAGAGATAATTGGAATTAATTTGACTGTAAACACAAAGATATTA
GTACAAAATACGTGACGTAGAAAGTAATAATTTCTTGGGTAGTTTGCAGTTTTAAAATTATGTTTTAAAA
TGGACTATCATATGCTTACCGTAACTTGAAAGTATTTCGATTTCTTGGCTTTATATATCTTGTGGAAAGG
ACGAAACACCGGGTCTTCGAGAAGACCTGTTTTAGAGCTAGAAATAGCAAGTTAAAATAAGGCTAGTCCG
TTATCAACTTGAAAAAGTGGCACCGAGTCGGTGCTTTTTTTAATTCTCGACCTCGAGACAAATGGCAGTA
TTCATCCACAATTTTAAAAGAAAAGGGGGGATTGGGGGGTACAGTGCAGGGGAAAGAATAGTAGACATAA
TAGCAACAGACATACAAACTAAAGAATTACAAAAACAAATTACAAAAATTCAAAATTTTCGGGTTTATTA
CAGGGACAGCAGAGATCCACTTTGGCCGCGGCTCGAGGCGATAAGCTTTGCAAAGATGGATAAAGTTTTA
AACAGAGAGGAATCTTTGCAGCTAATGGACCTTCTAGGTCTTGAAAGGAGTGGGAATTGGCTCCGGTGCC
CGTCAGTGGGCAGAGCGCACATCGCCCACAGTCCCCGAGAAGTTGGGGGGAGGGGTCGGCAATTGAACCG
GTGCCTAGAGAAGGTGGCGCGGGGTAAACTGGGAAAGTGATGTCGTGTACTGGCTCCGCCTTTTTCCCGA
GGGTGGGGGAGAACCGTATATAAGTGCAGTAGTCGCCGTGAACGTTCTTTTTCGCAACGGGTTTGCCGCC
AGAACACAGGTAAGTGCCGTGTGTGGTTCCCGCGGGCCTGGCCTCTTTACGGGTTATGGCCCTTGCGTGC
CTTGAATTACTTCCACCTGGCTGCAGTACGTGATTCTTGATCCCGAGCTTCGGGTTGGAAGTGGGTGGGA
GAGTTCGAGGCCTTGCGCTTAAGGAGCCCCTTCGCCTCGTGCTTGAGTTGAGGCCTGGCCTGGGCGCTGG
GGCCGCCGCGTGCGAATCTGGTGGCACCTTCGCGCCTGTCTCGCTGCTTTCGATAAGTCTCTAGCCATTT
AAAATTTTTGATGACCTGCTGCGACGCTTTTTTTCTGGCAAGATAGTCTTGTAAATGCGGGCCAAGATCT
GCACACTGGTATTTCGGTTTTTGGGGCCGCGGGCGGCGACGGGGCCCGTGCGTCCCAGCGCACATGTTCG
GCGAGGCGGGGCCTGCGAGCGCGGCCACCGAGAATCGGACGGGGGTAGTCTCAAGCTGGCCGGCCTGCTC
TGGTGCCTGGCCTCGCGCCGCCGTGTATCGCCCCGCCCTGGGCGGCAAGGCTGGCCCGGTCGGCACCAGT
TGCGTGAGCGGAAAGATGGCCGCTTCCCGGCCCTGCTGCAGGGAGCTCAAAATGGAGGACGCGGCGCTCG
GGAGAGCGGGCGGGTGAGTCACCCACACAAAGGAAAAGGGCCTTTCCGTCCTCAGCCGTCGCTTCATGTG
ACTCCACGGAGTACCGGGCGCCGTCCAGGCACCTCGATTAGTTCTCGAGCTTTTGGAGTACGTCGTCTTT
AGGTTGGGGGGAGGGGTTTTATGCGATGGAGTTTCCCCACACTGAGTGGGTGGAGACTGAAGTTAGGCCA
GCTTGGCACTTGATGTAATTCTCCTTGGAATTTGCCCTTTTTGAGTTTGGATCTTGGTTCATTCTCAAGC
CTCAGACAGTGGTTCAAAGTTTTTTTCTTCCATTTCAGGTGTCGTGAGGAATTCTGCAGTCGATCGACGG
TACCGCGGGCCCGGGATCCACGGTCGCCACCATGGGCTACCCATACGATGTGCCAGATTACGCTGGAGGA
GGCGGGGGAGGGCAGCCCGAGCTGGCCCCCGAGGACCCCGAGGACGGAGGAGGCGGGGGAGGGAGCGGCT
TCGCCAACGAGCTGGGCCCCAGGCTGATGGGCAAGTGCGGCATGCTGATGGTGAGCAAGGGCGAGGAGGA
TAACATGGCCATCATCAAGGAGTTCATGCGCTTCAAGGTGCACATGGAGGGCTCCGTGAACGGCCACGAG
TTCGAGATCGAGGGCGAGGGCGAGGGCCGCCCCTACGAGGGCACCCAGACCGCCAAGCTGAAGGTGACCA
AGGGTGGCCCCCTGCCCTTCGCCTGGGACATCCTGTCCCCTCAGTTCATGTACGGCTCCAAGGCCTACGT
GAAGCACCCCGCCGACATCCCCGACTACTTGAAGCTGTCCTTCCCCGAGGGCTTCAAGTGGGAGCGCGTG
ATGAACTTCGAGGACGGCGGCGTGGTGACCGTGACCCAGGACTCCTCCCTGCAGGACGGCGAGTTCATCT
ACAAGGTGAAGCTGCGCGGCACCAACTTCCCCTCCGACGGCCCCGTAATGCAGAAGAAGACCATGGGCTG
GGAGGCCTCCTCCGAGCGGATGTACCCCGAGGACGGCGCCCTGAAGGGCGAGATCAAGCAGAGGCTGAAG
CTGAAGGACGGCGGCCACTACGACGCTGAGGTCAAGACCACCTACAAGGCCAAGAAGCCCGTGCAGCTGC
CCGGCGCCTACAACGTCAACATCAAGTTGGACATCACCTCCCACAACGAGGACTACACCATCGTGGAACA
GTACGAACGCGCCGAGGGCCGCCACTCCACCGGCGGCATGGACGAGCTGTACAAGAAACGGCCAGCCGAG
GATATGGAGGAAGAACAAGCCTTTAAACGATCTCGATAAAGCGGCCGCGTCGACAATCAACCTCTGGATT
ACAAAATTTGTGAAAGATTGACTGGTATTCTTAACTATGTTGCTCCTTTTACGCTATGTGGATACGCTGC
TTTAATGCCTTTGTATCATGCTATTGCTTCCCGTATGGCTTTCATTTTCTCCTCCTTGTATAAATCCTGG
TTGCTGTCTCTTTATGAGGAGTTGTGGCCCGTTGTCAGGCAACGTGGCGTGGTGTGCACTGTGTTTGCTG
ACGCAACCCCCACTGGTTGGGGCATTGCCACCACCTGTCAGCTCCTTTCCGGGACTTTCGCTTTCCCCCT
CCCTATTGCCACGGCGGAACTCATCGCCGCCTGCCTTGCCCGCTGCTGGACAGGGGCTCGGCTGTTGGGC
ACTGACAATTCCGTGGTGTTGTCGGGGAAGCTGACGTCCTTTCCATGGCTGCTCGCCTGTGTTGCCACCT
GGATTCTGCGCGGGACGTCCTTCTGCTACGTCCCTTCGGCCCTCAATCCAGCGGACCTTCCTTCCCGCGG
CCTGCTGCCGGCTCTGCGGCCTCTTCCGCATCTTCGCCTTCGCCCTCAGACGAGTCGGATCTCCCTTTGG
GCCGCCTCCCCGCCTGGGTACCTTTAAGACCAATGACTTACAAGGCAGCTGTAGATCTTAGCCACTTTTT
AAAAGAAAAGGGGGGACTGGAAGGGCTAATTCACTCCCAACGAAGATAAGATCTGCTTTTTGCTTGTACT
GGGTCTCTCTGGTTAGACCAGATCTGAGCCTGGGAGCTCTCTGGCTAACTAGGGAACCCACTGCTTAAGC
CTCAATAAAGCTTGCCTTGAGTGCTTCAAGTAGTGTGTGCCCGTCTGTTGTGTGACTCTGGTAACTAGAG
ATCCCTCAGACCCTTTTAGTCAGTGTGGAAAATCTCTAGCAGTAGTAGTTCATGTCATCTTATTATTCAG
TATTTATAACTTGCAAAGAAATGAATATCAGAGAGTGAGAGGAACTTGTTTATTGCAGCTTATAATGGTT
ACAAATAAAGCAATAGCATCACAAATTTCACAAATAAAGCATTTTTTTCACTGCATTCTAGTTGTGGTTT
GTCCAAACTCATCAATGTATCTTATCATGTCTGGCTCTAGCTATCCCGCCCCTAACTCCGCCCATCCCGC
CCCTAACTCCGCCCAGTTCCGCCCATTCTCCGCCCCATGGCTGACTAATTTTTTTTATTTATGCAGAGGC
CGAGGCCGCCTCGGCCTCTGAGCTATTCCAGAAGTAGTGAGGAGGCTTTTTTGGAGGCCTAGGGACGTAC
CCAATTCGCCCTATAGTGAGTCGTATTACGCGCGCTCACTGGCCGTCGTTTTACAACGTCGTGACTGGGA
AAACCCTGGCGTTACCCAACTTAATCGCCTTGCAGCACATCCCCCTTTCGCCAGCTGGCGTAATAGCGAA
GAGGCCCGCACCGATCGCCCTTCCCAACAGTTGCGCAGCCTGAATGGCGAATGGG
[124 nt withheld, positions 8386-8509]
C
[91 nt withheld, positions 8511-8601]
A
[49 nt withheld, positions 8603-8651]
CCTTTGACGTTGGAGTCCACGTTCTTT
[37 nt withheld, positions 8679-8715]
ACCCTATCTCGGTCTATTCTTTTGATTTATAAGGGATTTTGCCGATTTCGGCCTATTGGTTAAAAAATGA
GCTGA
